Addgene plasmid #106292: pLS-SV40-mP-Rluc
Purpose: Luciferase lentivirus based enhancer assay vector
Depositing lab: Nadav Ahituv. Depositing organization: University of California, San Francisco (UCSF).
Backbone
  Vector backbone: pLS-SV40-mP
  Backbone size w/o insert (bp): 7400
  Total vector size (bp): 8385
  Vector type: Lentiviral, Luciferase
Growth in bacteria
  Bacterial resistance: Ampicillin, 100 μg/mL
  Growth temperature: 37°C
  Growth strain: NEB Stable
  Copy number: High Copy
Gene/Insert
  Gene/Insert name: Luciferase
  Species: Renilla
  Insert size (bp): 932
  Cloning method: Ligation Independent Cloning
  Sequencing primers: 5′ GCTTCTTGTGTATATCCGGTC; 3′ AAGCAGCGTATCCACATAGC
Terms and licenses: Academic/Nonprofit Terms; Industry Terms: Not Available to Industry
How to cite: pLS-SV40-mP-Rluc was a gift from Nadav Ahituv (Addgene plasmid # 106292 ; http://n2t.net/addgene:106292 ; RRID:Addgene_106292)
