[The description below was written by a language model from this plasmid's Addgene catalogue record and pLannotate feature annotations shown in this document.]
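Description:
pLS-SV40-mP-Rluc is an HIV-1-based lentiviral transfer plasmid of about 8.4 kb built on the pLS-SV40-mP backbone and intended for luciferase-based enhancer assays. It is maintained in E. coli as a high-copy plasmid through a ColE1/pUC-type origin and is selected with ampicillin via the β-lactamase gene and its native promoter.

For virus production, a CMV enhancer/promoter is fused to a truncated 5' LTR, so transcription of the viral genomic RNA does not rely on the native U3. This is followed by the Ψ packaging signal with a short gag fragment, the Rev response element for Rev-dependent nuclear export, and the cPPT/CTS. The payload sits downstream. An SV40 enhancer/early promoter fragment is placed immediately upstream of a minimal TATA-box promoter (minP) with low basal activity, and this drives a human codon-optimized Renilla luciferase (hRluc). A single loxP site, remnants of a pBluescript polylinker and a WPRE, which boosts transcript stability and expression, follow the reporter, ahead of a nef fragment and the 3' LTR region.

Because the SV40 element occupies the position where a candidate enhancer would act on the minimal promoter, the construct should give enhancer-driven Renilla signal from an integrated, chromatinized context. That would suit use as a positive or normalization control alongside other luciferase reporters, although the record states only the general enhancer-assay purpose. The depositor and repository-sequenced records carry identical annotations and differ by one nucleotide in length. Roughly 800 bp between the nef fragment and the 3' LTR are unannotated.
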