Features (pLannotate 1.2.2; 23 found; start..end, strand, type, name):
     31..83      -  misc_feature   bom (fragment): basis of mobility region from pBR322
    238..617     +  enhancer       CMV enhancer: human cytomegalovirus immediate early enhancer
    618..817     +  promoter       CMV promoter: human cytomegalovirus (CMV) immediate early promoter
    835..1015    +  LTR            5' LTR (truncated): truncated 5' long terminal repeat (LTR) from HIV-1
   1062..1187    +  misc_feature   HIV-1 Ψ: packaging signal of human immunodeficiency virus type 1
   1171..1509    +  CDS            HIV-1 gag (fragment): gag protein from human immunodeficiency virus 1; gag
   1686..1919    +  misc_feature   RRE: The Rev response element (RRE) of HIV-1 allows for Rev-dependent mRNA export from the nucleus to the cytoplasm.
   2296..2396    +  CDS            Rev (fragment): human immunodeficiency virus 1 (HIV-1) Rev protein; rev; enhances nuclear export of unspliced and incompletely spliced viral mRNAs
   2446..2563    +  misc_feature   cPPT/CTS: central polypurine tract and central termination sequence of HIV-1
   3058..3315    +  promoter       SV40 promoter (fragment): SV40 enhancer and early promoter
   3333..3364    +  promoter       minP: minimal TATA-box promoter with low basal activity
   3410..4345    +  CDS            hRluc: Renilla luciferase human codon-optimized
   4385..4418    +  protein_bind   loxP: Cre-mediated recombination occurs in the 8-bp core sequence (GCATACAT). Cre recombinase
   4451..4474    +  misc_feature   MCS (fragment): pBluescript multiple cloning site
   4474..5062    +  misc_feature   WPRE: woodchuck hepatitis virus posttranscriptional regulatory element
   5063..5082    +  misc_feature   MCS (fragment): pBluescript multiple cloning site
   5084..5206    +  CDS            nef (fragment): NEF_HV1Z2 - Experimental evidence at protein level: Swiss-Prot protein existence level 1. Extracellular Nef protein targets CD4(+) T-lymphocytes for apoptosis by interacting with CXCR4 surface receptors. From Human immunodeficiency virus type 1 group M subtype D (isolate Z2/CDC-Z34) (HIV-1).
   6050..6069    +  misc_feature   cPPT/CTS (fragment): central polypurine tract and central termination sequence of HIV-1
   6071..6383    +  LTR            5' LTR (fragment): 5' long terminal repeat (LTR) from HIV-1
   6391..6571    +  LTR            5' LTR (truncated): truncated 5' long terminal repeat (LTR) from HIV-1
   6633..7221    -  rep_origin     ori: high-copy-number ColE1/pMB1/pBR322/pUC origin of replication
   7392..8252    -  CDS            AmpR: β-lactamase; bla; confers resistance to ampicillin, carbenicillin, and related antibiotics
   8253..8357    -  promoter       AmpR promoter: bla
>Addgene plasmid #106292 | pLS-SV40-mP-Rluc | depositor full sequence | sequence record 201244 | pLS-SV40-mP-Rluc sequence 8385 bps
GTCGACGGATCGGGAGATCTCCCGATCCCCTATGGTGCACTCTCAGTACAATCTGCTCTGATGCCGCATA
GTTAAGCCAGTATCTGCTCCCTGCTTGTGTGTTGGAGGTCGCTGAGTAGTGCGCGAGCAAAATTTAAGCT
ACAACAAGGCAAGGCTTGACCGACAATTGCATGAAGAATCTGCTTAGGGTTAGGCGTTTTGCGCTGCTTC
GCGATGTACGGGCCAGATATACGCGTTGACATTGATTATTGACTAGTTATTAATAGTAATCAATTACGGG
GTCATTAGTTCATAGCCCATATATGGAGTTCCGCGTTACATAACTTACGGTAAATGGCCCGCCTGGCTGA
CCGCCCAACGACCCCCGCCCATTGACGTCAATAATGACGTATGTTCCCATAGTAACGCCAATAGGGACTT
TCCATTGACGTCAATGGGTGGAGTATTTACGGTAAACTGCCCACTTGGCAGTACATCAAGTGTATCATAT
GCCAAGTACGCCCCCTATTGACGTCAATGACGGTAAATGGCCCGCCTGGCATTATGCCCAGTACATGACC
TTATGGGACTTTCCTACTTGGCAGTACATCTACGTATTAGTCATCGCTATTACCATGGTGATGCGGTTTT
GGCAGTACATCAATGGGCGTGGATAGCGGTTTGACTCACGGGGATTTCCAAGTCTCCACCCCATTGACGT
CAATGGGAGTTTGTTTTGGCACCAAAATCAACGGGACTTTCCAAAATGTCGTAACAACTCCGCCCCATTG
ACGCAAATGGGCGGTAGGCGTGTACGGTGGGAGGTCTATATAAGCAGCGCGTTTTGCCTGTACTGGGTCT
CTCTGGTTAGACCAGATCTGAGCCTGGGAGCTCTCTGGCTAACTAGGGAACCCACTGCTTAAGCCTCAAT
AAAGCTTGCCTTGAGTGCTTCAAGTAGTGTGTGCCCGTCTGTTGTGTGACTCTGGTAACTAGAGATCCCT
CAGACCCTTTTAGTCAGTGTGGAAAATCTCTAGCAGTGGCGCCCGAACAGGGACTTGAAAGCGAAAGGGA
AACCAGAGGAGCTCTCTCGACGCAGGACTCGGCTTGCTGAAGCGCGCACGGCAAGAGGCGAGGGGCGGCG
ACTGGTGAGTACGCCAAAAATTTTGACTAGCGGAGGCTAGAAGGAGAGAGATGGGTGCGAGAGCGTCAGT
ATTAAGCGGGGGAGAATTAGATCGCGATGGGAAAAAATTCGGTTAAGGCCAGGGGGAAAGAAAAAATATA
AATTAAAACATATAGTATGGGCAAGCAGGGAGCTAGAACGATTCGCAGTTAATCCTGGCCTGTTAGAAAC
ATCAGAAGGCTGTAGACAAATACTGGGACAGCTACAACCATCCCTTCAGACAGGATCAGAAGAACTTAGA
TCATTATATAATACAGTAGCAACCCTCTATTGTGTGCATCAAAGGATAGAGATAAAAGACACCAAGGAAG
CTTTAGACAAGATAGAGGAAGAGCAAAACAAAAGTAAGACCACCGCACAGCAAGCGGCCGGCCGCGCTGA
TCTTCAGACCTGGAGGAGGAGATATGAGGGACAATTGGAGAAGTGAATTATATAAATATAAAGTAGTAAA
AATTGAACCATTAGGAGTAGCACCCACCAAGGCAAAGAGAAGAGTGGTGCAGAGAGAAAAAAGAGCAGTG
GGAATAGGAGCTTTGTTCCTTGGGTTCTTGGGAGCAGCAGGAAGCACTATGGGCGCAGCGTCAATGACGC
TGACGGTACAGGCCAGACAATTATTGTCTGGTATAGTGCAGCAGCAGAACAATTTGCTGAGGGCTATTGA
GGCGCAACAGCATCTGTTGCAACTCACAGTCTGGGGCATCAAGCAGCTCCAGGCAAGAATCCTGGCTGTG
GAAAGATACCTAAAGGATCAACAGCTCCTGGGGATTTGGGGTTGCTCTGGAAAACTCATTTGCACCACTG
CTGTGCCTTGGAATGCTAGTTGGAGTAATAAATCTCTGGAACAGATTTGGAATCACACGACCTGGATGGA
GTGGGACAGAGAAATTAACAATTACACAAGCTTAATACACTCCTTAATTGAAGAATCGCAAAACCAGCAA
GAAAAGAATGAACAAGAATTATTGGAATTAGATAAATGGGCAAGTTTGTGGAATTGGTTTAACATAACAA
ATTGGCTGTGGTATATAAAATTATTCATAATGATAGTAGGAGGCTTGGTAGGTTTAAGAATAGTTTTTGC
TGTACTTTCTATAGTGAATAGAGTTAGGCAGGGATATTCACCATTATCGTTTCAGACCCACCTCCCAACC
CCGAGGGGACCCGACAGGCCCGAAGGAATAGAAGAAGAAGGTGGAGAGAGAGACAGAGACAGATCCATTC
GATTAGTGAACGGATCGGCACTGCGTGCGCCAATTCTGCAGACAAATGGCAGTATTCATCCACAATTTTA
AAAGAAAAGGGGGGATTGGGGGGTACAGTGCAGGGGAAAGAATAGTAGACATAATAGCAACAGACATACA
AACTAAAGAATTACAAAAACAAATTACAAAAATTCAAAATTTTCGGGTTTATTACAGGGACAGCAGAGAT
CCAGTTTGGTTAGTACCGGGCCCGGTGCTTTGCTCTGAGCCAGCCCACCAGTTTGGAATGACTCCTTTTT
ATGACTTGAATTTTCAAGTATAAAGTCTAGTGCTAAATTTAATTTGAACAACTGTATAGTTTTTGCTGGT
TGGGGGAAGGAAAAAAAATGGTGGCAGTGTTTTTTTCAGAATTAGAAGTGAAATGAAAATTGTTGTGTGT
GAGGATTTCTAATGACATGTGGTGGTTGCATACTGAGTGAAGCCGGTGAGCATTCTGCCATGTCACCCCC
TCGTGCTCAGTAATGTACTTTACAGAAATCCTAAACTCAAAAGATTGATATAAACCATGCTTCTTGTGTA
TATCCGGTCTCTTCTCTGGGTAGTCTCACTCAGCCTGCATTTCTGCCAGGGCCCGCTCTAGAGCGCAGCA
CCATGGCCTGAAATAACCTCTGAAAGAGGAACTTGGTTAGGTACCTTCTGAGGCGGAAAGAACCAGCTGT
GGAATGTGTGTCAGTTAGGGTGTGGAAAGTCCCCAGGCTCCCCAGCAGGCAGAAGTATGCAAAGCATGCA
TCTCAATTAGTCAGCAACCAGGTGTGGAAAGTCCCCAGGCTCCCCAGCAGGCAGAAGTATGCAAAGCATG
CATCTCAATTAGTCAGCAACCATAGTCCCGCCCCTAACTCCGCCCATCCCGCCCCTAACTCCGCCCAGTT
CCGCCCATTCTCCGCCCCATGGCTGTCTAGACCTGCAGGCACTAGAGGGTATATAATGGAAGCTCGACTT
CCAGCTTGGCAATCCGGTACTGTACCGGTGTACTGTTGGTAAAGCCACCATGGCTTCCAAGGTGTACGAC
CCCGAGCAACGCAAACGCATGATCACTGGGCCTCAGTGGTGGGCTCGCTGCAAGCAAATGAACGTGCTGG
ACTCCTTCATCAACTACTATGATTCCGAGAAGCACGCCGAGAACGCCGTGATTTTTCTGCATGGTAACGC
TGCCTCCAGCTACCTGTGGAGGCACGTCGTGCCTCACATCGAGCCCGTGGCTAGATGCATCATCCCTGAT
CTGATCGGAATGGGTAAGTCCGGCAAGAGCGGGAATGGCTCATATCGCCTCCTGGATCACTACAAGTACC
TCACCGCTTGGTTCGAGCTGCTGAACCTTCCAAAGAAAATCATCTTTGTGGGCCACGACTGGGGGGCTTG
TCTGGCCTTTCACTACTCCTACGAGCACCAAGACAAGATCAAGGCCATCGTCCATGCTGAGAGTGTCGTG
GACGTGATCGAGTCCTGGGACGAGTGGCCTGACATCGAGGAGGATATCGCCCTGATCAAGAGCGAAGAGG
GCGAGAAAATGGTGCTTGAGAATAACTTCTTCGTCGAGACCATGCTCCCAAGCAAGATCATGCGGAAACT
GGAGCCTGAGGAGTTCGCTGCCTACCTGGAGCCATTCAAGGAGAAGGGCGAGGTTAGACGGCCTACCCTC
TCCTGGCCTCGCGAGATCCCTCTCGTTAAGGGAGGCAAGCCCGACGTCGTCCAGATTGTCCGCAACTACA
ACGCCTACCTTCGGGCCAGCGACGATCTGCCTAAGATGTTCATCGAGTCCGACCCTGGGTTCTTTTCCAA
CGCTATTGTCGAGGGAGCTAAGAAGTTCCCTAACACCGAGTTCGTGAAGGTGAAGGGCCTCCACTTCAGC
CAGGAGGACGCTCCAGATGAAATGGGTAAGTACATCAAGAGCTTCGTGGAGCGCGTGCTGAAGAACGAGC
AGTAATTCTAGAGTCGGGGCGGCCGGAATTCGTCGAGGGACCTAATAACTTCGTATAGCATACATTATAC
GAAGTTATACATGTTTAAGGGTTCCGGTTCCACTAGGTACAATTCGATATCAAGCTTATCGATAATCAAC
CTCTGGATTACAAAATTTGTGAAAGATTGACTGGTATTCTTAACTATGTTGCTCCTTTTACGCTATGTGG
ATACGCTGCTTTAATGCCTTTGTATCATGCTATTGCTTCCCGTATGGCTTTCATTTTCTCCTCCTTGTAT
AAATCCTGGTTGCTGTCTCTTTATGAGGAGTTGTGGCCCGTTGTCAGGCAACGTGGCGTGGTGTGCACTG
TGTTTGCTGACGCAACCCCCACTGGTTGGGGCATTGCCACCACCTGTCAGCTCCTTTCCGGGACTTTCGC
TTTCCCCCTCCCTATTGCCACGGCGGAACTCATCGCCGCCTGCCTTGCCCGCTGCTGGACAGGGGCTCGG
CTGTTGGGCACTGACAATTCCGTGGTGTTGTCGGGGAAATCATCGTCCTTTCCTTGGCTGCTCGCCTGTG
TTGCCACCTGGATTCTGCGCGGGACGTCCTTCTGCTACGTCCCTTCGGCCCTCAATCCAGCGGACCTTCC
TTCCCGCGGCCTGCTGCCGGCTCTGCGGCCTCTTCCGCGTCTTCGCCTTCGCCCTCAGACGAGTCGGATC
TCCCTTTGGGCCGCCTCCCCGCATCGATACCGTCGACCTCGATCGAGACCTAGAAAAACATGGAGCAATC
ACAAGTAGCAATACAGCAGCTACCAATGCTGATTGTGCCTGGCTAGAAGCACAAGAGGAGGAGGAGGTGG
GTTTTCCAGTCACACCTCAGGTACCAAGCATGGGGTAAAGTACTGTTCTCATCACATCATATCAAGGTTA
TATACCATCAATATTGCCACAGATGTTACTTAGCCTTTTAATATTTCTCTAATTTAGTGTATATGCAATG
ATAGTTCTCTGATTTCTGAGATTGAGTTTCTCATGTGTAATGATTATTTAGAGTTTCTCTTTCATCTGTT
CAAATTTTTGTCTAGTTTTATTTTTTACTGATTTGTAAGACTTCTTTTTATAATCTGCATATTACAATTC
TCTTTACTGGGGTGTTGCAAATATTTTCTGTCATTCTATGGCCTGACTTTTCTTAATGGTTTTTTAATTT
TAAAAATAAGTCTTAATATTCATGCAATCTAATTAACAATCTTTTCTTTGTGGTTAGGACTTTGAGTCAT
AAGAAATTTTTCTCTACACTGAAGTCATGATGGCATGCTTCTATATTATTTTCTAAAAGATTTAAAGTTT
TGCCTTCTCCATTTAGACTTATAATTCACTGGAATTTTTTTGTGTGTATGGTATGACATATGGGTTCCCT
TTTATTTTTTACATATAAATATATTTCCCTGTTTTTCTAAAAAAGAAAAAGATCATCATTTTCCCATTGT
AAAATGCCATATTTTTTTCATAGGTCACTTACATATATCAATGGGTCTGTTTCTGAGCTCTACTCTATTT
TATCAGCCTCACTGTCTATCCCCACACATCTCATGCTTTGCTCTAAATCTTGATATTTAGTGGAACATTC
TTTCCCATTTTGTTCTACAAGAATATTTTTGTTATTGTCTTTTGGGCTTCTATATACATTTTAGAATGAG
GTTGGCAAGTTCTGTAGATCTTAGCCACTTTTTAAAAGAAAAGGGGGGACTGGAAGGGCTAATTCACTCC
CAACGAAGACAAGATATCCTTGATCTGTGGATCTACCACACACAAGGCTACTTCCCTGATTGGCAGAACT
ACACACCAGGGCCAGGGATCAGATATCCACTGACCTTTGGATGGTGCTACAAGCTAGTACCAGTTGAGCA
AGAGAAGGTAGAAGAAGCCAATGAAGGAGAGAACACCCGCTTGTTACACCCTGTGAGCCTGCATGGGATG
GATGACCCGGAGAGAGAAGTATTAGAGTGGAGGTTTGACAGCCGCCTAGCATTTCATCACATGGCCCGAG
AGCTGCATCCGGACTGTACTGGGTCTCTCTGGTTAGACCAGATCTGAGCCTGGGAGCTCTCTGGCTAACT
AGGGAACCCACTGCTTAAGCCTCAATAAAGCTTGCCTTGAGTGCTTCAAGTAGTGTGTGCCCGTCTGTTG
TGTGACTCTGGTAACTAGAGATCCCTCAGACCCTTTTAGTCAGTGTGGAAAATCTCTAGCAGCATGTGAG
CAAAAGGCCAGCAAAAGGCCAGGAACCGTAAAAAGGCCGCGTTGCTGGCGTTTTTCCATAGGCTCCGCCC
CCCTGACGAGCATCACAAAAATCGACGCTCAAGTCAGAGGTGGCGAAACCCGACAGGACTATAAAGATAC
CAGGCGTTTCCCCCTGGAAGCTCCCTCGTGCGCTCTCCTGTTCCGACCCTGCCGCTTACCGGATACCTGT
CCGCCTTTCTCCCTTCGGGAAGCGTGGCGCTTTCTCATAGCTCACGCTGTAGGTATCTCAGTTCGGTGTA
GGTCGTTCGCTCCAAGCTGGGCTGTGTGCACGAACCCCCCGTTCAGCCCGACCGCTGCGCCTTATCCGGT
AACTATCGTCTTGAGTCCAACCCGGTAAGACACGACTTATCGCCACTGGCAGCAGCCACTGGTAACAGGA
TTAGCAGAGCGAGGTATGTAGGCGGTGCTACAGAGTTCTTGAAGTGGTGGCCTAACTACGGCTACACTAG
AAGAACAGTATTTGGTATCTGCGCTCTGCTGAAGCCAGTTACCTTCGGAAAAAGAGTTGGTAGCTCTTGA
TCCGGCAAACAAACCACCGCTGGTAGCGGTGGTTTTTTTGTTTGCAAGCAGCAGATTACGCGCAGAAAAA
AAGGATCTCAAGAAGATCCTTTGATCTTTTCTACGGGGTCTGACGCTCAGTGGAACGAAAACTCACGTTA
AGGGATTTTGGTCATGAGATTATCAAAAAGGATCTTCACCTAGATCCTTTTAAATTAAAAATGAAGTTTT
AAATCAATCTAAAGTATATATGAGTAAACTTGGTCTGACAGTTACCAATGCTTAATCAGTGAGGCACCTA
TCTCAGCGATCTGTCTATTTCGTTCATCCATAGTTGCCTGACTCCCCGTCGTGTAGATAACTACGATACG
GGAGGGCTTACCATCTGGCCCCAGTGCTGCAATGATACCGCGAGACCCACGCTCACCGGCTCCAGATTTA
TCAGCAATAAACCAGCCAGCCGGAAGGGCCGAGCGCAGAAGTGGTCCTGCAACTTTATCCGCCTCCATCC
AGTCTATTAATTGTTGCCGGGAAGCTAGAGTAAGTAGTTCGCCAGTTAATAGTTTGCGCAACGTTGTTGC
CATTGCTACAGGCATCGTGGTGTCACGCTCGTCGTTTGGTATGGCTTCATTCAGCTCCGGTTCCCAACGA
TCAAGGCGAGTTACATGATCCCCCATGTTGTGCAAAAAAGCGGTTAGCTCCTTCGGTCCTCCGATCGTTG
TCAGAAGTAAGTTGGCCGCAGTGTTATCACTCATGGTTATGGCAGCACTGCATAATTCTCTTACTGTCAT
GCCATCCGTAAGATGCTTTTCTGTGACTGGTGAGTACTCAACCAAGTCATTCTGAGAATAGTGTATGCGG
CGACCGAGTTGCTCTTGCCCGGCGTCAATACGGGATAATACCGCGCCACATAGCAGAACTTTAAAAGTGC
TCATCATTGGAAAACGTTCTTCGGGGCGAAAACTCTCAAGGATCTTACCGCTGTTGAGATCCAGTTCGAT
GTAACCCACTCGTGCACCCAACTGATCTTCAGCATCTTTTACTTTCACCAGCGTTTCTGGGTGAGCAAAA
ACAGGAAGGCAAAATGCCGCAAAAAAGGGAATAAGGGCGACACGGAAATGTTGAATACTCATACTCTTCC
TTTTTCAATATTATTGAAGCATTTATCAGGGTTATTGTCTCATGAGCGGATACATATTTGAATGTATTTA
GAAAAATAAACAAATAGGGGTTCCGCGCACATTTCCCCGAAAAGTGCCACCTGAC
