Features (pLannotate 1.2.2; 23 found; start..end, strand, type, name):
     31..83      -  misc_feature   bom (fragment): basis of mobility region from pBR322
    238..617     +  enhancer       CMV enhancer: human cytomegalovirus immediate early enhancer
    618..817     +  promoter       CMV promoter: human cytomegalovirus (CMV) immediate early promoter
    835..1015    +  LTR            5' LTR (truncated): truncated 5' long terminal repeat (LTR) from HIV-1
   1062..1187    +  misc_feature   HIV-1 Ψ: packaging signal of human immunodeficiency virus type 1
   1171..1509    +  CDS            HIV-1 gag (fragment): gag protein from human immunodeficiency virus 1; gag
   1684..1917    +  misc_feature   RRE: The Rev response element (RRE) of HIV-1 allows for Rev-dependent mRNA export from the nucleus to the cytoplasm.
   2294..2394    +  CDS            Rev (fragment): human immunodeficiency virus 1 (HIV-1) Rev protein; rev; enhances nuclear export of unspliced and incompletely spliced viral mRNAs
   2444..2561    +  misc_feature   cPPT/CTS: central polypurine tract and central termination sequence of HIV-1
   3057..3314    +  promoter       SV40 promoter (fragment): SV40 enhancer and early promoter
   3332..3363    +  promoter       minP: minimal TATA-box promoter with low basal activity
   3409..4344    +  CDS            hRluc: Renilla luciferase human codon-optimized
   4384..4417    +  protein_bind   loxP: Cre-mediated recombination occurs in the 8-bp core sequence (GCATACAT). Cre recombinase
   4450..4473    +  misc_feature   MCS (fragment): pBluescript multiple cloning site
   4473..5061    +  misc_feature   WPRE: woodchuck hepatitis virus posttranscriptional regulatory element
   5062..5081    +  misc_feature   MCS (fragment): pBluescript multiple cloning site
   5083..5205    +  CDS            nef (fragment): NEF_HV1Z2 - Experimental evidence at protein level: Swiss-Prot protein existence level 1. Extracellular Nef protein targets CD4(+) T-lymphocytes for apoptosis by interacting with CXCR4 surface receptors. From Human immunodeficiency virus type 1 group M subtype D (isolate Z2/CDC-Z34) (HIV-1).
   6049..6068    +  misc_feature   cPPT/CTS (fragment): central polypurine tract and central termination sequence of HIV-1
   6070..6382    +  LTR            5' LTR (fragment): 5' long terminal repeat (LTR) from HIV-1
   6390..6570    +  LTR            5' LTR (truncated): truncated 5' long terminal repeat (LTR) from HIV-1
   6632..7220    -  rep_origin     ori: high-copy-number ColE1/pMB1/pBR322/pUC origin of replication
   7391..8251    -  CDS            AmpR: β-lactamase; bla; confers resistance to ampicillin, carbenicillin, and related antibiotics
   8252..8356    -  promoter       AmpR promoter: bla
>Addgene plasmid #106292 | pLS-SV40-mP-Rluc | addgene full sequence | sequence record 212597 | Addgene NGS Result
GTCGACGGATCGGGAGATCTCCCGATCCCCTATGGTGCACTCTCAGTACAATCTGCTCTGATGCCGCATA
GTTAAGCCAGTATCTGCTCCCTGCTTGTGTGTTGGAGGTCGCTGAGTAGTGCGCGAGCAAAATTTAAGCT
ACAACAAGGCAAGGCTTGACCGACAATTGCATGAAGAATCTGCTTAGGGTTAGGCGTTTTGCGCTGCTTC
GCGATGTACGGGCCAGATATACGCGTTGACATTGATTATTGACTAGTTATTAATAGTAATCAATTACGGG
GTCATTAGTTCATAGCCCATATATGGAGTTCCGCGTTACATAACTTACGGTAAATGGCCCGCCTGGCTGA
CCGCCCAACGACCCCCGCCCATTGACGTCAATAATGACGTATGTTCCCATAGTAACGCCAATAGGGACTT
TCCATTGACGTCAATGGGTGGAGTATTTACGGTAAACTGCCCACTTGGCAGTACATCAAGTGTATCATAT
GCCAAGTACGCCCCCTATTGACGTCAATGACGGTAAATGGCCCGCCTGGCATTATGCCCAGTACATGACC
TTATGGGACTTTCCTACTTGGCAGTACATCTACGTATTAGTCATCGCTATTACCATGGTGATGCGGTTTT
GGCAGTACATCAATGGGCGTGGATAGCGGTTTGACTCACGGGGATTTCCAAGTCTCCACCCCATTGACGT
CAATGGGAGTTTGTTTTGGCACCAAAATCAACGGGACTTTCCAAAATGTCGTAACAACTCCGCCCCATTG
ACGCAAATGGGCGGTAGGCGTGTACGGTGGGAGGTCTATATAAGCAGCGCGTTTTGCCTGTACTGGGTCT
CTCTGGTTAGACCAGATCTGAGCCTGGGAGCTCTCTGGCTAACTAGGGAACCCACTGCTTAAGCCTCAAT
AAAGCTTGCCTTGAGTGCTTCAAGTAGTGTGTGCCCGTCTGTTGTGTGACTCTGGTAACTAGAGATCCCT
CAGACCCTTTTAGTCAGTGTGGAAAATCTCTAGCAGTGGCGCCCGAACAGGGACTTGAAAGCGAAAGGGA
AACCAGAGGAGCTCTCTCGACGCAGGACTCGGCTTGCTGAAGCGCGCACGGCAAGAGGCGAGGGGCGGCG
ACTGGTGAGTACGCCAAAAATTTTGACTAGCGGAGGCTAGAAGGAGAGAGATGGGTGCGAGAGCGTCAGT
ATTAAGCGGGGGAGAATTAGATCGCGATGGGAAAAAATTCGGTTAAGGCCAGGGGGAAAGAAAAAATATA
AATTAAAACATATAGTATGGGCAAGCAGGGAGCTAGAACGATTCGCAGTTAATCCTGGCCTGTTAGAAAC
ATCAGAAGGCTGTAGACAAATACTGGGACAGCTACAACCATCCCTTCAGACAGGATCAGAAGAACTTAGA
TCATTATATAATACAGTAGCAACCCTCTATTGTGTGCATCAAAGGATAGAGATAAAAGACACCAAGGAAG
CTTTAGACAAGATAGAGGAAGAGCAAAACAAAAGTAAGACCACCGCACAGCAAGCGGCCGGCCGCTGATC
TTCAGACCTGGAGGAGGAGATATGAGGGACAATTGGAGAAGTGAATTATATAAATATAAAGTAGTAAAAA
TTGAACCATTAGGAGTAGCACCCACCAAGGCAAAGAGAAGAGTGGTGCAGAGAGAAAAAAGAGCAGTGGG
AATAGGAGCTTTGTTCCTTGGGTTCTTGGGAGCAGCAGGAAGCACTATGGGCGCAGCGTCAATGACGCTG
ACGGTACAGGCCAGACAATTATTGTCTGGTATAGTGCAGCAGCAGAACAATTTGCTGAGGGCTATTGAGG
CGCAACAGCATCTGTTGCAACTCACAGTCTGGGGCATCAAGCAGCTCCAGGCAAGAATCCTGGCTGTGGA
AAGATACCTAAAGGATCAACAGCTCCTGGGGATTTGGGGTTGCTCTGGAAAACTCATTTGCACCACTGCT
GTGCCTTGGAATGCTAGTTGGAGTAATAAATCTCTGGAACAGATTTGGAATCACACGACCTGGATGGAGT
GGGACAGAGAAATTAACAATTACACAAGCTTAATACACTCCTTAATTGAAGAATCGCAAAACCAGCAAGA
AAAGAATGAACAAGAATTATTGGAATTAGATAAATGGGCAAGTTTGTGGAATTGGTTTAACATAACAAAT
TGGCTGTGGTATATAAAATTATTCATAATGATAGTAGGAGGCTTGGTAGGTTTAAGAATAGTTTTTGCTG
TACTTTCTATAGTGAATAGAGTTAGGCAGGGATATTCACCATTATCGTTTCAGACCCACCTCCCAACCCC
GAGGGGACCCGACAGGCCCGAAGGAATAGAAGAAGAAGGTGGAGAGAGAGACAGAGACAGATCCATTCGA
TTAGTGAACGGATCGGCACTGCGTGCGCCAATTCTGCAGACAAATGGCAGTATTCATCCACAATTTTAAA
AGAAAAGGGGGGATTGGGGGGTACAGTGCAGGGGAAAGAATAGTAGACATAATAGCAACAGACATACAAA
CTAAAGAATTACAAAAACAAATTACAAAAATTCAAAATTTTCGGGTTTATTACAGGGACAGCAGAGATCC
AGTTTGGTTAGTACCGGGCCCGGTGCTTTGCTCTGAGCCAGCCCACCAGTTTGGAATGACTCCTTTTTAT
GACTTGAATTTTCAAGTATAAAGTCTAGTGCTAAATTTAATTTGAACAACTGTATAGTTTTTGCTGGTTG
GGGGAAGGAAAAAAAATGGTGGCAGTGTTTTTTTCAGAATTAGAAGTGAAATGAAAACTTGTTGTGTGTG
AGGATTTCTAATGACATGTGGTGGTTGCATACTGAGTGAAGCCGGTGAGCATTCTGCCATGTCACCCCCT
CGTGCTCAGTAATGTACTTTACAGAAATCCTAAACTCAAAAGATTGATATAAACCATGCTTCTTGTGTAT
ATCCGGTCTCTTCTCTGGGTAGTCTCACTCAGCCTGCATTTCTGCCAGGGCCCGCTCTAGAGCGCAGCAC
CATGGCCTGAAATAACCTCTGAAAGAGGAACTTGGTTAGGTACCTTCTGAGGCGGAAAGAACCAGCTGTG
GAATGTGTGTCAGTTAGGGTGTGGAAAGTCCCCAGGCTCCCCAGCAGGCAGAAGTATGCAAAGCATGCAT
CTCAATTAGTCAGCAACCAGGTGTGGAAAGTCCCCAGGCTCCCCAGCAGGCAGAAGTATGCAAAGCATGC
ATCTCAATTAGTCAGCAACCATAGTCCCGCCCCTAACTCCGCCCATCCCGCCCCTAACTCCGCCCAGTTC
CGCCCATTCTCCGCCCCATGGCTGTCTAGACCTGCAGGCACTAGAGGGTATATAATGGAAGCTCGACTTC
CAGCTTGGCAATCCGGTACTGTACCGGTGTACTGTTGGTAAAGCCACCATGGCTTCCAAGGTGTACGACC
CCGAGCAACGCAAACGCATGATCACTGGGCCTCAGTGGTGGGCTCGCTGCAAGCAAATGAACGTGCTGGA
CTCCTTCATCAACTACTATGATTCCGAGAAGCACGCCGAGAACGCCGTGATTTTTCTGCATGGTAACGCT
GCCTCCAGCTACCTGTGGAGGCACGTCGTGCCTCACATCGAGCCCGTGGCTAGATGCATCATCCCTGATC
TGATCGGAATGGGTAAGTCCGGCAAGAGCGGGAATGGCTCATATCGCCTCCTGGATCACTACAAGTACCT
CACCGCTTGGTTCGAGCTGCTGAACCTTCCAAAGAAAATCATCTTTGTGGGCCACGACTGGGGGGCTTGT
CTGGCCTTTCACTACTCCTACGAGCACCAAGACAAGATCAAGGCCATCGTCCATGCTGAGAGTGTCGTGG
ACGTGATCGAGTCCTGGGACGAGTGGCCTGACATCGAGGAGGATATCGCCCTGATCAAGAGCGAAGAGGG
CGAGAAAATGGTGCTTGAGAATAACTTCTTCGTCGAGACCATGCTCCCAAGCAAGATCATGCGGAAACTG
GAGCCTGAGGAGTTCGCTGCCTACCTGGAGCCATTCAAGGAGAAGGGCGAGGTTAGACGGCCTACCCTCT
CCTGGCCTCGCGAGATCCCTCTCGTTAAGGGAGGCAAGCCCGACGTCGTCCAGATTGTCCGCAACTACAA
CGCCTACCTTCGGGCCAGCGACGATCTGCCTAAGATGTTCATCGAGTCCGACCCTGGGTTCTTTTCCAAC
GCTATTGTCGAGGGAGCTAAGAAGTTCCCTAACACCGAGTTCGTGAAGGTGAAGGGCCTCCACTTCAGCC
AGGAGGACGCTCCAGATGAAATGGGTAAGTACATCAAGAGCTTCGTGGAGCGCGTGCTGAAGAACGAGCA
GTAATTCTAGAGTCGGGGCGGCCGGAATTCGTCGAGGGACCTAATAACTTCGTATAGCATACATTATACG
AAGTTATACATGTTTAAGGGTTCCGGTTCCACTAGGTACAATTCGATATCAAGCTTATCGATAATCAACC
TCTGGATTACAAAATTTGTGAAAGATTGACTGGTATTCTTAACTATGTTGCTCCTTTTACGCTATGTGGA
TACGCTGCTTTAATGCCTTTGTATCATGCTATTGCTTCCCGTATGGCTTTCATTTTCTCCTCCTTGTATA
AATCCTGGTTGCTGTCTCTTTATGAGGAGTTGTGGCCCGTTGTCAGGCAACGTGGCGTGGTGTGCACTGT
GTTTGCTGACGCAACCCCCACTGGTTGGGGCATTGCCACCACCTGTCAGCTCCTTTCCGGGACTTTCGCT
TTCCCCCTCCCTATTGCCACGGCGGAACTCATCGCCGCCTGCCTTGCCCGCTGCTGGACAGGGGCTCGGC
TGTTGGGCACTGACAATTCCGTGGTGTTGTCGGGGAAATCATCGTCCTTTCCTTGGCTGCTCGCCTGTGT
TGCCACCTGGATTCTGCGCGGGACGTCCTTCTGCTACGTCCCTTCGGCCCTCAATCCAGCGGACCTTCCT
TCCCGCGGCCTGCTGCCGGCTCTGCGGCCTCTTCCGCGTCTTCGCCTTCGCCCTCAGACGAGTCGGATCT
CCCTTTGGGCCGCCTCCCCGCATCGATACCGTCGACCTCGATCGAGACCTAGAAAAACATGGAGCAATCA
CAAGTAGCAATACAGCAGCTACCAATGCTGATTGTGCCTGGCTAGAAGCACAAGAGGAGGAGGAGGTGGG
TTTTCCAGTCACACCTCAGGTACCAAGCATGGGGTAAAGTACTGTTCTCATCACATCATATCAAGGTTAT
ATACCATCAATATTGCCACAGATGTTACTTAGCCTTTTAATATTTCTCTAATTTAGTGTATATGCAATGA
TAGTTCTCTGATTTCTGAGATTGAGTTTCTCATGTGTAATGATTATTTAGAGTTTCTCTTTCATCTGTTC
AAATTTTTGTCTAGTTTTATTTTTTACTGATTTGTAAGACTTCTTTTTATAATCTGCATATTACAATTCT
CTTTACTGGGGTGTTGCAAATATTTTCTGTCATTCTATGGCCTGACTTTTCTTAATGGTTTTTTAATTTT
AAAAATAAGTCTTAATATTCATGCAATCTAATTAACAATCTTTTCTTTGTGGTTAGGACTTTGAGTCATA
AGAAATTTTTCTCTACACTGAAGTCATGATGGCATGCTTCTATATTATTTTCTAAAAGATTTAAAGTTTT
GCCTTCTCCATTTAGACTTATAATTCACTGGAATTTTTTTGTGTGTATGGTATGACATATGGGTTCCCTT
TTATTTTTTACATATAAATATATTTCCCTGTTTTTCTAAAAAAGAAAAAGATCATCATTTTCCCATTGTA
AAATGCCATATTTTTTTCATAGGTCACTTACATATATCAATGGGTCTGTTTCTGAGCTCTACTCTATTTT
ATCAGCCTCACTGTCTATCCCCACACATCTCATGCTTTGCTCTAAATCTTGATATTTAGTGGAACATTCT
TTCCCATTTTGTTCTACAAGAATATTTTTGTTATTGTCTTTTGGGCTTCTATATACATTTTAGAATGAGG
TTGGCAAGTTCTGTAGATCTTAGCCACTTTTTAAAAGAAAAGGGGGGACTGGAAGGGCTAATTCACTCCC
AACGAAGACAAGATATCCTTGATCTGTGGATCTACCACACACAAGGCTACTTCCCTGATTGGCAGAACTA
CACACCAGGGCCAGGGATCAGATATCCACTGACCTTTGGATGGTGCTACAAGCTAGTACCAGTTGAGCAA
GAGAAGGTAGAAGAAGCCAATGAAGGAGAGAACACCCGCTTGTTACACCCTGTGAGCCTGCATGGGATGG
ATGACCCGGAGAGAGAAGTATTAGAGTGGAGGTTTGACAGCCGCCTAGCATTTCATCACATGGCCCGAGA
GCTGCATCCGGACTGTACTGGGTCTCTCTGGTTAGACCAGATCTGAGCCTGGGAGCTCTCTGGCTAACTA
GGGAACCCACTGCTTAAGCCTCAATAAAGCTTGCCTTGAGTGCTTCAAGTAGTGTGTGCCCGTCTGTTGT
GTGACTCTGGTAACTAGAGATCCCTCAGACCCTTTTAGTCAGTGTGGAAAATCTCTAGCAGCATGTGAGC
AAAAGGCCAGCAAAAGGCCAGGAACCGTAAAAAGGCCGCGTTGCTGGCGTTTTTCCATAGGCTCCGCCCC
CCTGACGAGCATCACAAAAATCGACGCTCAAGTCAGAGGTGGCGAAACCCGACAGGACTATAAAGATACC
AGGCGTTTCCCCCTGGAAGCTCCCTCGTGCGCTCTCCTGTTCCGACCCTGCCGCTTACCGGATACCTGTC
CGCCTTTCTCCCTTCGGGAAGCGTGGCGCTTTCTCATAGCTCACGCTGTAGGTATCTCAGTTCGGTGTAG
GTCGTTCGCTCCAAGCTGGGCTGTGTGCACGAACCCCCCGTTCAGCCCGACCGCTGCGCCTTATCCGGTA
ACTATCGTCTTGAGTCCAACCCGGTAAGACACGACTTATCGCCACTGGCAGCAGCCACTGGTAACAGGAT
TAGCAGAGCGAGGTATGTAGGCGGTGCTACAGAGTTCTTGAAGTGGTGGCCTAACTACGGCTACACTAGA
AGAACAGTATTTGGTATCTGCGCTCTGCTGAAGCCAGTTACCTTCGGAAAAAGAGTTGGTAGCTCTTGAT
CCGGCAAACAAACCACCGCTGGTAGCGGTGGTTTTTTTGTTTGCAAGCAGCAGATTACGCGCAGAAAAAA
AGGATCTCAAGAAGATCCTTTGATCTTTTCTACGGGGTCTGACGCTCAGTGGAACGAAAACTCACGTTAA
GGGATTTTGGTCATGAGATTATCAAAAAGGATCTTCACCTAGATCCTTTTAAATTAAAAATGAAGTTTTA
AATCAATCTAAAGTATATATGAGTAAACTTGGTCTGACAGTTACCAATGCTTAATCAGTGAGGCACCTAT
CTCAGCGATCTGTCTATTTCGTTCATCCATAGTTGCCTGACTCCCCGTCGTGTAGATAACTACGATACGG
GAGGGCTTACCATCTGGCCCCAGTGCTGCAATGATACCGCGAGACCCACGCTCACCGGCTCCAGATTTAT
CAGCAATAAACCAGCCAGCCGGAAGGGCCGAGCGCAGAAGTGGTCCTGCAACTTTATCCGCCTCCATCCA
GTCTATTAATTGTTGCCGGGAAGCTAGAGTAAGTAGTTCGCCAGTTAATAGTTTGCGCAACGTTGTTGCC
ATTGCTACAGGCATCGTGGTGTCACGCTCGTCGTTTGGTATGGCTTCATTCAGCTCCGGTTCCCAACGAT
CAAGGCGAGTTACATGATCCCCCATGTTGTGCAAAAAAGCGGTTAGCTCCTTCGGTCCTCCGATCGTTGT
CAGAAGTAAGTTGGCCGCAGTGTTATCACTCATGGTTATGGCAGCACTGCATAATTCTCTTACTGTCATG
CCATCCGTAAGATGCTTTTCTGTGACTGGTGAGTACTCAACCAAGTCATTCTGAGAATAGTGTATGCGGC
GACCGAGTTGCTCTTGCCCGGCGTCAATACGGGATAATACCGCGCCACATAGCAGAACTTTAAAAGTGCT
CATCATTGGAAAACGTTCTTCGGGGCGAAAACTCTCAAGGATCTTACCGCTGTTGAGATCCAGTTCGATG
TAACCCACTCGTGCACCCAACTGATCTTCAGCATCTTTTACTTTCACCAGCGTTTCTGGGTGAGCAAAAA
CAGGAAGGCAAAATGCCGCAAAAAAGGGAATAAGGGCGACACGGAAATGTTGAATACTCATACTCTTCCT
TTTTCAATATTATTGAAGCATTTATCAGGGTTATTGTCTCATGAGCGGATACATATTTGAATGTATTTAG
AAAAATAAACAAATAGGGGTTCCGCGCACATTTCCCCGAAAAGTGCCACCTGAC
