>Addgene plasmid #106292 | pLS-SV40-mP-Rluc | depositor partial sequence | sequence record 201245 | GCTTCTTGTGTATATCCGGTC
GAAAAAGGGACGATCTCTCGCTGCATTTCTGCCAGGGCCCGCTCTAGAGCGCAGCACCATGGCCTGAAAT
AACCTCTGAAAGAGGAACTTGGTTAGGTACCTTCTGAGGCGGAAAGAACCAGCTGTGGAATGTGTGTCAG
TTAGGGTGTGGAAAGTCCCCAGGCTCCCCAGCAGGCAGAAGTATGCAAAGCATGCATCTCAATTAGTCAG
CAACCAGGTGTGGAAAGTCCCCAGGCTCCCCAGCAGGCAGAAGTATGCAAAGCATGCATCTCAATTAGTC
AGCAACCATAGTCCCGCCCCTAACTCCGCCCATCCCGCCCCTAACTCCGCCCAGTTCCGCCCATTCTCCG
CCCCATGGCTGTCTAGACCTGCAGGCACTAGAGGGTATATAATGGAAGCTCGACTTCCAGCTTGGCAATC
CGGTACTGTACCGGTGTACTGTTGGTAAAGCCACCATGGCTTCCAAGGTGTACGACCCCGAGCAACGCAA
ACGCATGATCACTGGGCCTCAGTGGTGGGCTCGCTGCAAGCAAATGAACGTGCTGGACTCCTTCATCAAC
TACTATGATTCCGAGAAGCACGCCGAGAACGCCGTGATTTTTCTGCATGGTAACGCTGCCTCCAGCTACC
TGTGGAGGCACGTCGTGCCTCACATCGAGCCCGTGGCTAGATGCATCATCCCTGATCTGATCGGAATGGG
TAAGTCCGGCAAGAGCGGGAATGGCTCATATCGCCTCCTGGATCACTACAAGTACCTCACCGCTTGGTTC
GAGCTGCTGAACCTTCCAAAGAAAATCATCTTTGTGGGCCACGACTGGGGGGCTTGTCTGGCCTTTCACT
ACTCCTACGAGCACCAAGACAAGATCAAGGCCATCGTCCATGCTGAGAGTGTCGTGGACGTGATCGAGTC
CTGGGACGAGTGGCCTGACATCGAGGAGGATATCGCTCTGATCAAGAGCGAAGAGGGCGAGAAATGGTGC
TTGAGAATAACTTCTTCGTC
