>Addgene plasmid #106292 | pLS-SV40-mP-Rluc | depositor partial sequence | sequence record 201246 | AAGCAGCGTATCCACATAGC
GCTTTCGTAGCTAGATACCAGTCATCTTTCACAAATTTTGTAATCCAGAGGTTGATTATCGATAAGCTTG
ATATCGAATTGTACCTAGTGGAACCGGAACCCTTAAACATGTATAACTTCGTATAATGTATGCTATACGA
AGTTATTAGGTCCCTCGACGAATTCCGGCCGCCCCGACTCTAGAATTACTGCTCGTTCTTCAGCACGCGC
TCCACGAAGCTCTTGATGTACTTACCCATTTCATCTGGAGCGTCCTCCTGGCTGAAGTGGAGGCCCTTCA
CCTTCACGAACTCGGTGTTAGGGAACTTCTTAGCTCCCTCGACAATAGCGTTGGAAAAGAACCCAGGGTC
GGACTCGATGAACATCTTAGGCAGATCGTCGCTGGCCCGAAGGTAGGCGTTGTAGTTGCGGACAATCTGG
ACGACGTCGGGCTTGCCTCCCTTAACGAGAGGGATCTCGCGAGGCCAGGAGAGGGTAGGCCGTCTAACCT
CGCCCTTCTCCTTGAATGGCTCCAGGTAGGCAGCGAACTCCTCAGGCTCCAGTTTCCGCATGATCTTGCT
TGGGAGCATGGTCTCGACGAAGAAGTTATTCTCAAGCACCATTTTCTCGCCCTCTTCGCTCTTGATCAGG
GCGATATCCTCCTCGATGTCAGGCCACTCGTCCCAGGACTCGATCACGTCCACGACACTCTCAGCATGGA
CGATGGCCTTGATCTTGTCTTGGTGCTCGTAGGAGTAGTGAAAGGCCAGACAAGCCCCCCAGTCGTGGCC
CACAAAGATGATTTTCTTTGGAAGGTTCAGCAGCTCGAACCAAGCGGTGAGGTACTTGTAGTGATCCAGG
AGGCGATATGAGCCATTCCCGCTCTTGCCGGACTTACCCATTCCGATCAGATCAGGGATGATGCATCTAG
CCACGGGCTCGATGTGAGGCACGACGTGCCTCCACAGGTAGCTGGAGGCAGCGTTACCATGCAGAAAAAT
CACGGCGTTCTCGGCGTGCT
